Addgene plasmid #15092: miR-146a
Depositing lab: David Baltimore. Depositing organization: California Institute of Technology. Publication: NF-kappaB-dependent induction of microRNA miR-146, an inhibitor targeted to signaling proteins of innate immune responses. Taganov KD, Boldin MP, Chang KJ, Baltimore D. Proc Natl Acad Sci U S A. 2006 Aug 15. 103(33):12481-6. 10.1073/pnas.0605298103 PubMed 16885212.
Backbone
  Vector backbone: pcDNA3
  Backbone manufacturer: Invitrogen
  Backbone size w/o insert (bp): 5400
  Vector type: Mammalian Expression
  Selectable markers: Neomycin (select with G418)
Growth in bacteria
  Bacterial resistance: Ampicillin, 100 μg/mL
  Growth temperature: 37°C
  Growth strain: DH5alpha
  Copy number: High Copy
Gene/Insert
  Gene/Insert name: pre-miR-146a (alt names: microRNA miR-146a; cmv-146A)
  Species: H. sapiens (human)
  Insert size (bp): 330
  Cloning method: Restriction Enzyme; 5′ cloning site BamHI (not destroyed); 3′ cloning site XhoI (not destroyed)
  Sequencing primers: 5′ CMV-F
Terms and licenses: Academic/Nonprofit Terms; Industry Terms: Not Available to Industry
Depositor comments: Genomic fragment corresponding to pre-miR-146a isoform was amplified from human genomic DNA and cloned into expression vector pcDNA3. When transfected into 293/IL-1R/TLR4/MD2 cells, this construct produces mature miRNA.
How to cite: miR-146a was a gift from David Baltimore (Addgene plasmid # 15092 ; http://n2t.net/addgene:15092 ; RRID:Addgene_15092)
