[The description below was written by a language model from this plasmid's Addgene catalogue record and pLannotate feature annotations shown in this document.]
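Description:
miR-146a is a mammalian expression plasmid built on the pcDNA3 backbone that drives production of the human microRNA miR-146a. The insert is a roughly 330 bp genomic fragment spanning the pre-miR-146a hairpin, amplified from human genomic DNA and cloned between BamHI and XhoI sites, both of which were retained. The feature table places an annotated mir-146 ncRNA within this fragment, downstream of the human cytomegalovirus immediate early enhancer and promoter and upstream of the bovine growth hormone polyadenylation signal. The CMV promoter therefore produces a Pol II transcript that resembles a primary miRNA, and the cell's own processing machinery trims it to the mature form. The depositor notes that transfection into 293/IL-1R/TLR4/MD2 cells yields mature miRNA. T7 and SP6 promoters flank the cloning site, as is standard for this backbone.

In E. coli the plasmid replicates from a high-copy ColE1/pUC-type origin and is selected with ampicillin through the β-lactamase gene. An f1 origin is also present. For mammalian cells, an SV40 early promoter drives the neomycin phosphotransferase gene, terminated by an SV40 poly(A) signal, which allows G418 selection of stable transfectants. Several short annotations (a truncated HIV-1 LTR fragment, a ble fragment, lac promoter/operator elements and a lacI fragment) appear to be backbone remnants or partial sequence matches and have no evident functional role here. The sequenced record of about 5.7 kb agrees with the stated backbone and insert sizes. The associated publication concerns NF-κB-dependent induction of miR-146 and its targeting of innate immune signalling proteins, so the plasmid serves for overexpressing miR-146a in studies of that kind.
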