Features (pLannotate 1.2.2; 21 found; start..end, strand, type, name):
    234..822     -  rep_origin     ori: high-copy-number ColE1/pMB1/pBR322/pUC origin of replication
    993..1853    -  CDS            AmpR: β-lactamase; bla; confers resistance to ampicillin, carbenicillin, and related antibiotics
   1854..1958    -  promoter       AmpR promoter: bla
   2017..2069    -  misc_feature   bom (fragment): basis of mobility region from pBR322
   2224..2603    +  enhancer       CMV enhancer: human cytomegalovirus immediate early enhancer
   2604..2807    +  promoter       CMV promoter: human cytomegalovirus (CMV) immediate early promoter
   2803..2836    +  LTR            5' LTR (truncated) (fragment): truncated 5' long terminal repeat (LTR) from HIV-1
   2852..2870    +  promoter       T7 promoter: promoter for bacteriophage T7 RNA polymerase
   3043..3129    +  ncRNA          mir-146: Accession: RF00691 - microRNA mir-146
   3260..3278    -  promoter       SP6 promoter: promoter for bacteriophage SP6 RNA polymerase
   3304..3528    +  polyA_signal   bGH poly(A) signal: bovine growth hormone polyadenylation signal
   3532..3553    +  promoter       SV40 promoter (fragment): SV40 enhancer and early promoter
   3574..4002    +  rep_origin     f1 ori (sequence partly withheld): f1 bacteriophage origin of replication; arrow indicates direction of (+) strand synthesis
   4016..4345    +  promoter       SV40 promoter: SV40 enhancer and early promoter
   4412..5203    +  CDS            neo: KKA2_KLEPN - Also known as kan, nptII. Experimental evidence at protein level: Swiss-Prot protein existence level 1. Resistance to kanamycin, neomycin, paromomycin, ribostamycin, butirosin and gentamicin B. From Klebsiella pneumoniae.
   5227..5385    +  CDS            ble (fragment): BLE_KLEPN - Experimental evidence at protein level: Swiss-Prot protein existence level 1. Binding protein with a strong affinity to the bleomycin family of antibiotics. Binds to CL990; an antimitotic-antibiotic compound. From Klebsiella pneumoniae.
   5380..5501    +  polyA_signal   SV40 poly(A) signal: SV40 polyadenylation signal
   5574..5590    -  protein_bind   lac operator: The lac repressor binds to the lac operator to inhibit transcription in E. coli. This inhibition can be relieved by adding lactose or isopropyl-β-D-thiogalactopyranoside (IPTG). lac repressor encoded by lacI
   5598..5628    -  promoter       lac promoter: promoter for the E. coli lac operon
   5643..5664    -  protein_bind   CAP binding site: CAP binding activates transcription in the presence of cAMP. E. coli catabolite activator protein
   5677..51      -  CDS            lacI (fragment) (across the origin): lac repressor; lacI; The lac repressor binds to the lac operator to inhibit transcription in E. coli. This inhibition can be relieved by adding lactose or isopropyl-β-D-thiogalactopyranoside (IPTG).
>Addgene plasmid #15092 | miR-146a | addgene full sequence | sequence record 153861 | Addgene NGS result
CATTAATGAATCGGCCAACGCGCGGGGAGAGGCGGTTTGCGTATTGGGCGCTCTTCCGCTTCCTCGCTCA
CTGACTCGCTGCGCTCGGTCGTTCGGCTGCGGCGAGCGGTATCAGCTCACTCAAAGGCGGTAATACGGTT
ATCCACAGAATCAGGGGATAACGCAGGAAAGAACATGTGAGCAAAAGGCCAGCAAAAGGCCAGGAACCGT
AAAAAGGCCGCGTTGCTGGCGTTTTTCCATAGGCTCCGCCCCCCTGACGAGCATCACAAAAATCGACGCT
CAAGTCAGAGGTGGCGAAACCCGACAGGACTATAAAGATACCAGGCGTTTCCCCCTGGAAGCTCCCTCGT
GCGCTCTCCTGTTCCGACCCTGCCGCTTACCGGATACCTGTCCGCCTTTCTCCCTTCGGGAAGCGTGGCG
CTTTCTCATAGCTCACGCTGTAGGTATCTCAGTTCGGTGTAGGTCGTTCGCTCCAAGCTGGGCTGTGTGC
ACGAACCCCCCGTTCAGCCCGACCGCTGCGCCTTATCCGGTAACTATCGTCTTGAGTCCAACCCGGTAAG
ACACGACTTATCGCCACTGGCAGCAGCCACTGGTAACAGGATTAGCAGAGCGAGGTATGTAGGCGGTGCT
ACAGAGTTCTTGAAGTGGTGGCCTAACTACGGCTACACTAGAAGAACAGTATTTGGTATCTGCGCTCTGC
TGAAGCCAGTTACCTTCGGAAAAAGAGTTGGTAGCTCTTGATCCGGCAAACAAACCACCGCTGGTAGCGG
TGGTTTTTTTGTTTGCAAGCAGCAGATTACGCGCAGAAAAAAAGGATCTCAAGAAGATCCTTTGATCTTT
TCTACGGGGTCTGACGCTCAGTGGAACGAAAACTCACGTTAAGGGATTTTGGTCATGAGATTATCAAAAA
GGATCTTCACCTAGATCCTTTTAAATTAAAAATGAAGTTTTAAATCAATCTAAAGTATATATGAGTAAAC
TTGGTCTGACAGTTACCAATGCTTAATCAGTGAGGCACCTATCTCAGCGATCTGTCTATTTCGTTCATCC
ATAGTTGCCTGACTCCCCGTCGTGTAGATAACTACGATACGGGAGGGCTTACCATCTGGCCCCAGTGCTG
CAATGATACCGCGAGACCCACGCTCACCGGCTCCAGATTTATCAGCAATAAACCAGCCAGCCGGAAGGGC
CGAGCGCAGAAGTGGTCCTGCAACTTTATCCGCCTCCATCCAGTCTATTAATTGTTGCCGGGAAGCTAGA
GTAAGTAGTTCGCCAGTTAATAGTTTGCGCAACGTTGTTGCCATTGCTACAGGCATCGTGGTGTCACGCT
CGTCGTTTGGTATGGCTTCATTCAGCTCCGGTTCCCAACGATCAAGGCGAGTTACATGATCCCCCATGTT
GTGCAAAAAAGCGGTTAGCTCCTTCGGTCCTCCGATCGTTGTCAGAAGTAAGTTGGCCGCAGTGTTATCA
CTCATGGTTATGGCAGCACTGCATAATTCTCTTACTGTCATGCCATCCGTAAGATGCTTTTCTGTGACTG
GTGAGTACTCAACCAAGTCATTCTGAGAATAGTGTATGCGGCGACCGAGTTGCTCTTGCCCGGCGTCAAT
ACGGGATAATACCGCGCCACATAGCAGAACTTTAAAAGTGCTCATCATTGGAAAACGTTCTTCGGGGCGA
AAACTCTCAAGGATCTTACCGCTGTTGAGATCCAGTTCGATGTAACCCACTCGTGCACCCAACTGATCTT
CAGCATCTTTTACTTTCACCAGCGTTTCTGGGTGAGCAAAAACAGGAAGGCAAAATGCCGCAAAAAAGGG
AATAAGGGCGACACGGAAATGTTGAATACTCATACTCTTCCTTTTTCAATATTATTGAAGCATTTATCAG
GGTTATTGTCTCATGAGCGGATACATATTTGAATGTATTTAGAAAAATAAACAAATAGGGGTTCCGCGCA
CATTTCCCCGAAAAGTGCCACCTGACGTCGACGGATCGGGAGATCTCCCGATCCCCTATGGTGCACTCTC
AGTACAATCTGCTCTGATGCCGCATAGTTAAGCCAGTATCTGCTCCCTGCTTGTGTGTTGGAGGTCGCTG
AGTAGTGCGCGAGCAAAATTTAAGCTACAACAAGGCAAGGCTTGACCGACAATTGCATGAAGAATCTGCT
TAGGGTTAGGCGTTTTGCGCTGCTTCGCGATGTACGGGCCAGATATACGCGTTGACATTGATTATTGACT
AGTTATTAATAGTAATCAATTACGGGGTCATTAGTTCATAGCCCATATATGGAGTTCCGCGTTACATAAC
TTACGGTAAATGGCCCGCCTGGCTGACCGCCCAACGACCCCCGCCCATTGACGTCAATAATGACGTATGT
TCCCATAGTAACGCCAATAGGGACTTTCCATTGACGTCAATGGGTGGAGTATTTACGGTAAACTGCCCAC
TTGGCAGTACATCAAGTGTATCATATGCCAAGTACGCCCCCTATTGACGTCAATGACGGTAAATGGCCCG
CCTGGCATTATGCCCAGTACATGACCTTATGGGACTTTCCTACTTGGCAGTACATCTACGTATTAGTCAT
CGCTATTACCATGGTGATGCGGTTTTGGCAGTACATCAATGGGCGTGGATAGCGGTTTGACTCACGGGGA
TTTCCAAGTCTCCACCCCATTGACGTCAATGGGAGTTTGTTTTGGCACCAAAATCAACGGGACTTTCCAA
AATGTCGTAACAACTCCGCCCCATTGACGCAAATGGGCGGTAGGCGTGTACGGTGGGAGGTCTATATAAG
CAGAGCTCTCTGGCTAACTAGAGAACCCACTGCTTACTGGCTTATCGAAATTAATACGACTCACTATAGG
GAGACCCAAGCTTGGTACCGAGCTCGGATCCTAACTCATGAGTGCCAGGACTAGACCTGGTACTAGGAAG
CAGCTGCATTGGATTTACCAGGCTTTTCACTCTTGTATTTTACAGGGCTGGGACAGGCCTGGACTGCAAG
GAGGGGTCTTTGCACCATCTCTGAAAAGCCGATGTGTATCCTCAGCTTTGAGAACTGAATTCCATGGGTT
GTGTCAGTGTCAGACCTGTGAAATTCAGTTCTTCAGCTGGGATATCTCTGTCATCGTGGGCTTGAGGACC
TGGAGAGAGTAGATCCTGAAGAACTTTTTCAGTCTGCTGAAGAGCTTGGAAGACTGGAGACAGAAGGCAG
AGTCTCAGGCTCCTCGAGCATGCATCTAGAGGGCCCTATTCTATAGTGTCACCTAAATGCTAGAGCTCGC
TGATCAGCCTCGACTGTGCCTTCTAGTTGCCAGCCATCTGTTGTTTGCCCCTCCCCCGTGCCTTCCTTGA
CCCTGGAAGGTGCCACTCCCACTGTCCTTTCCTAATAAAATGAGGAAATTGCATCGCATTGTCTGAGTAG
GTGTCATTCTATTCTGGGGGGTGGGGTGGGGCAGGACAGCAAGGGGGAGGATTGGGAAGACAATAGCAGG
CATGCTGGGGATGCGGTGGGCTCTATGGCTTCTGAGGCGGAAAGAACCAGCTGGGGCTCTAGGGGGTATC
CCC
[124 nt withheld, positions 3574-3697]
C
[91 nt withheld, positions 3699-3789]
A
[49 nt withheld, positions 3791-3839]
CCTTTGACGTTGGAGTCCACGTTCTTT
[37 nt withheld, positions 3867-3903]
ACCCTATCTCGGTCTATTCTTTTGATTTATAAGGGATTTTGCCGATTTCGGCCTATTGGTTAAAAAATGA
GCTGATTTAACAAAAATTTAACGCGAATTAATTCTGTGGAATGTGTGTCAGTTAGGGTGTGGAAAGTCCC
CAGGCTCCCCAGCAGGCAGAAGTATGCAAAGCATGCATCTCAATTAGTCAGCAACCAGGTGTGGAAAGTC
CCCAGGCTCCCCAGCAGGCAGAAGTATGCAAAGCATGCATCTCAATTAGTCAGCAACCATAGTCCCGCCC
CTAACTCCGCCCATCCCGCCCCTAACTCCGCCCAGTTCCGCCCATTCTCCGCCCCATGGCTGACTAATTT
TTTTTATTTATGCAGAGGCCGAGGCCGCCTCTGCCTCTGAGCTATTCCAGAAGTAGTGAGGAGGCTTTTT
TGGAGGCCTAGGCTTTTGCAAAAAGCTCCCGGGAGCTTGTATATCCATTTTCGGATCTGATCAAGAGACA
GGATGAGGATCGTTTCGCATGATTGAACAAGATGGATTGCACGCAGGTTCTCCGGCCGCTTGGGTGGAGA
GGCTATTCGGCTATGACTGGGCACAACAGACAATCGGCTGCTCTGATGCCGCCGTGTTCCGGCTGTCAGC
GCAGGGGCGCCCGGTTCTTTTTGTCAAGACCGACCTGTCCGGTGCCCTGAATGAACTGCAGGACGAGGCA
GCGCGGCTATCGTGGCTGGCCACGACGGGCGTTCCTTGCGCAGCTGTGCTCGACGTTGTCACTGAAGCGG
GAAGGGACTGGCTGCTATTGGGCGAAGTGCCGGGGCAGGATCTCCTGTCATCTCACCTTGCTCCTGCCGA
GAAAGTATCCATCATGGCTGATGCAATGCGGCGGCTGCATACGCTTGATCCGGCTACCTGCCCATTCGAC
CACCAAGCGAAACATCGCATCGAGCGAGCACGTACTCGGATGGAAGCCGGTCTTGTCGATCAGGATGATC
TGGACGAAGAGCATCAGGGGCTCGCGCCAGCCGAACTGTTCGCCAGGCTCAAGGCGCGCATGCCCGACGG
CGAGGATCTCGTCGTGACCCATGGCGATGCCTGCTTGCCGAATATCATGGTGGAAAATGGCCGCTTTTCT
GGATTCATCGACTGTGGCCGGCTGGGTGTGGCGGACCGCTATCAGGACATAGCGTTGGCTACCCGTGATA
TTGCTGAAGAGCTTGGCGGCGAATGGGCTGACCGCTTCCTCGTGCTTTACGGTATCGCCGCTCCCGATTC
GCAGCGCATCGCCTTCTATCGCCTTCTTGACGAGTTCTTCTGAGCGGGACTCTGGGGTTCGAAATGACCG
ACCAAGCGACGCCCAACCTGCCATCACGAGATTTCGATTCCACCGCCGCCTTCTATGAAAGGTTGGGCTT
CGGAATCGTTTTCCGGGACGCCGGCTGGATGATCCTCCAGCGCGGGGATCTCATGCTGGAGTTCTTCGCC
CACCCCAACTTGTTTATTGCAGCTTATAATGGTTACAAATAAAGCAATAGCATCACAAATTTCACAAATA
AAGCATTTTTTTCACTGCATTCTAGTTGTGGTTTGTCCAAACTCATCAATGTATCTTATCATGTCTGTAT
ACCGTCGACCTCTAGCTAGAGCTTGGCGTAATCATGGTCATAGCTGTTTCCTGTGTGAAATTGTTATCCG
CTCACAATTCCACACAACATACGAGCCGGAAGCATAAAGTGTAAAGCCTGGGGTGCCTAATGAGTGAGCT
AACTCACATTAATTGCGTTGCGCTCACTGCCCGCTTTCCAGTCGGGAAACCTGTCGTGCCAGCTG
