>Addgene plasmid #15092 | miR-146a | addgene partial sequence | sequence record 21568 | CMV-F 5'-CGCAAATGGGCGGTAGGCGTG-3'
CTGCTTACTGGCTTATCGAAATTAATACGACTCACTATAGGGAGACCCAAGCTTGGTACCGAGCTCGGAT
CCTAACTCATGAGTGCCAGGACTAGACCTGGTACTAGGAAGCAGCTGCATTGGATTTACCAGGCTTTTCA
CTCTTGTATTTTACAGGGCTGGGACAGGCCTGGACTGCAAGGAGGGGTCTTTGCACCATCTCTGAAAAGC
CGATGTGTATCCTCAGCTTTGAGAACTGAATTCCATGGGTTGTGTCAGTGTCAGACCTGTGAAATTCAGT
TCTTCAGCTGGGATATCTCTGTCATCGTGGGCTTGAGGACCTGGAGAGAGTAGATCCTGAAGAACTTTTT
CAGTCTGCTGAAGAGCTTGGAAGACTGGAGACAGAAGGCAGAGTCTCAGGCTCCTCGAGCATGCATCTAG
AGGGCCCTATTCTATAGTGTCACCTAAATGCTAGAGCTCGCTGATCAGCCTCGACTGTGCCTTCTAGTTG
CCAGCCATCTGTTGTTTGCCCCTCCCCCGTGCCTTCCTTGACCCTGGAAGGTGCCACTCCCACTGTCCTT
TCCTAATAAAATGAGGAAATTGCATCGCATTGTCTGAGTAGGTGTCATTCTATTC
